Addgene plasmid #211561: pGly57
Purpose: Amber Suppressor tRNA for Glycine
Depositing lab: Aron Fenton & Liskin Swint-Kruse. Depositing organization: University of Kansas Medical Center. Publication: Amber Suppressor tRNA-Based Mutagenesis for Positional Semi-Saturated Mutagenesis with Natural Amino Acid Substitutions: An Approach for Mapping Positional Contributions to Protein Function. O’Neil PT, Zeczycki TN, Park K-T, Rodnin MV, Swint-Kruse L, Vincentelli R, Fenton AW. Biophysica. 2026; 6(4):72. 10.3390/biophysica6040072.
Backbone
  Vector backbone: pUC57
  Vector type: Bacterial Expression
Growth in bacteria
  Bacterial resistance: Ampicillin, 100 μg/mL
  Growth temperature: 37°C
  Growth strain: DH5alpha
  Copy number: High Copy
Gene/Insert
  Gene/Insert name: tRNAGly
  Species: Synthetic
  Promoter: Synthetic (Miller 1986)
  Cloning method: Restriction Enzyme; 5′ cloning site EcoRI (not destroyed); 3′ cloning site PstI (not destroyed)
  Sequencing primers: 3′ M13R
Terms and licenses: Academic/Nonprofit Terms; Industry Terms: Not Available to Industry
Depositor comments: Cloned using pAla57 as the vector
How to cite: pGly57 was a gift from Aron Fenton & Liskin Swint-Kruse (Addgene plasmid # 211561 ; http://n2t.net/addgene:211561 ; RRID:Addgene_211561)
