[The description below was written by a language model from this plasmid's Addgene catalogue record and pLannotate feature annotations shown in this document.]
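Description:
pGly57 is a small (about 2.7 kb) high-copy bacterial plasmid built on the pUC57 backbone that supplies an amber suppressor tRNA charged with glycine in E. coli. It replicates from the ColE1/pMB1-type pUC origin and is selected with ampicillin through a β-lactamase gene driven by its native bla promoter. The feature table also picks up backbone remnants that are not functional parts of the design: fragments of the bom mobility region, rop and lacI, plus the lac promoter, lac operator and CAP binding site. These lac elements lie downstream of the insert on the opposite strand, so they read back towards it and are not what drives it.

The payload is a synthetic tRNAGly gene of roughly 70 nucleotides, cloned between EcoRI and PstI sites that both remain intact, and followed shortly by a sequence annotated as a fragment of a putative bacterial transcription terminator. The catalogue lists the promoter as a synthetic one from earlier suppressor tRNA work; it is not annotated separately in the feature table, so its exact position and identity cannot be read from the record. The depositor notes that the plasmid was made using a sister construct, pAla57, as the vector, indicating that it belongs to a series of matching suppressor plasmids differing in the tRNA carried.

An amber suppressor tRNA reads the UAG stop codon and inserts its amino acid instead of terminating translation. Co-expressing pGly57 with a target gene carrying an amber codon at a chosen position therefore yields protein with glycine at that site. With the other suppressors in the set, one amber mutant can give several natural amino acid substitutions, supporting semi-saturated mutagenesis to map positional contributions to protein function.
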