Features (pLannotate 1.2.2; 11 found; start..end, strand, type, name):
    137..234     +  misc_feature   bom (fragment): basis of mobility region from pBR322
    337..407     +  ncRNA          tRNA: Accession: RF00005 - tRNA
    425..454     +  terminator     bacterial terminator (fragment): putative bacterial transcription terminator
    498..514     -  protein_bind   lac operator: The lac repressor binds to the lac operator to inhibit transcription in E. coli. This inhibition can be relieved by adding lactose or isopropyl-β-D-thiogalactopyranoside (IPTG). lac repressor encoded by lacI
    522..552     -  promoter       lac promoter: promoter for the E. coli lac operon
    567..588     -  protein_bind   CAP binding site: CAP binding activates transcription in the presence of cAMP. E. coli catabolite activator protein
    601..693     -  CDS            lacI (fragment): lac repressor; lacI; The lac repressor binds to the lac operator to inhibit transcription in E. coli. This inhibition can be relieved by adding lactose or isopropyl-β-D-thiogalactopyranoside (IPTG).
    876..1464    -  rep_origin     ori: high-copy-number ColE1/pMB1/pBR322/pUC origin of replication
   1635..2495    -  CDS            AmpR: β-lactamase; bla; confers resistance to ampicillin, carbenicillin, and related antibiotics
   2496..2600    -  promoter       AmpR promoter: bla
   2695..35      +  CDS            rop (fragment) (across the origin): Rop protein, which maintains plasmids at low copy number; rop
>Addgene plasmid #211561 | pGly57 | addgene full sequence | sequence record 438930 | Addgene NGS Result
TCGCGCGTTTCGGTGATGACGGTGAAAACCTCTGACACATGCAGCTCCCGGAGACGGTCACAGCTTGTCT
GTAAGCGGATGCCGGGAGCAGACAAGCCCGTCAGGGCGCGTCAGCGGGTGTTGGCGGGTGTCGGGGCTGG
CTTAACTATGCGGCATCAGAGCAGATTGTACTGAGAGTGCACCATATGCGGTGTGAAATACCGCACAGAT
GCGTAAGGAGAAAATACCGCATCATAGGCGCCGCTTCTTTGAGCGAACGATCAAAAATAAGTGGGGCCCC
ATCAAAAAAATATTCTCAACATAAAAAACTTTGTGTAATACTTGTAACGCTGAATTCGCGGGCGTAGTTC
AATGGTAGAACGAGAGCTTCTAAAGCTCTATACGAGGGTTCGATTCCCTTCGCCCGCTCCACTGCAGTCT
GCAGATCCTTAGCGAAAGCTAAGGATTTTTTTTAAGCTTCGGGCGTAATCATGGTCATAGCTGTTTCCTG
TGTGAAATTGTTATCCGCTCACAATTCCACACAACATACGAGCCGGAAGCATAAAGTGTAAAGCCTGGGG
TGCCTAATGAGTGAGCTAACTCACATTAATTGCGTTGCGCTCACTGCCCGCTTTCCAGTCGGGAAACCTG
TCGTGCCAGCTGCATTAATGAATCGGCCAACGCGCGGGGAGAGGCGGTTTGCGTATTGGGCGCTCTTCCG
CTTCCTCGCTCACTGACTCGCTGCGCTCGGTCGTTCGGCTGCGGCGAGCGGTATCAGCTCACTCAAAGGC
GGTAATACGGTTATCCACAGAATCAGGGGATAACGCAGGAAAGAACATGTGAGCAAAAGGCCAGCAAAAG
GCCAGGAACCGTAAAAAGGCCGCGTTGCTGGCGTTTTTCCATAGGCTCCGCCCCCCTGACGAGCATCACA
AAAATCGACGCTCAAGTCAGAGGTGGCGAAACCCGACAGGACTATAAAGATACCAGGCGTTTCCCCCTGG
AAGCTCCCTCGTGCGCTCTCCTGTTCCGACCCTGCCGCTTACCGGATACCTGTCCGCCTTTCTCCCTTCG
GGAAGCGTGGCGCTTTCTCATAGCTCACGCTGTAGGTATCTCAGTTCGGTGTAGGTCGTTCGCTCCAAGC
TGGGCTGTGTGCACGAACCCCCCGTTCAGCCCGACCGCTGCGCCTTATCCGGTAACTATCGTCTTGAGTC
CAACCCGGTAAGACACGACTTATCGCCACTGGCAGCAGCCACTGGTAACAGGATTAGCAGAGCGAGGTAT
GTAGGCGGTGCTACAGAGTTCTTGAAGTGGTGGCCTAACTACGGCTACACTAGAAGAACAGTATTTGGTA
TCTGCGCTCTGCTGAAGCCAGTTACCTTCGGAAAAAGAGTTGGTAGCTCTTGATCCGGCAAACAAACCAC
CGCTGGTAGCGGTGGTTTTTTTGTTTGCAAGCAGCAGATTACGCGCAGAAAAAAAGGATCTCAAGAAGAT
CCTTTGATCTTTTCTACGGGGTCTGACGCTCAGTGGAACGAAAACTCACGTTAAGGGATTTTGGTCATGA
GATTATCAAAAAGGATCTTCACCTAGATCCTTTTAAATTAAAAATGAAGTTTTAAATCAATCTAAAGTAT
ATATGAGTAAACTTGGTCTGACAGTTACCAATGCTTAATCAGTGAGGCACCTATCTCAGCGATCTGTCTA
TTTCGTTCATCCATAGTTGCCTGACTCCCCGTCGTGTAGATAACTACGATACGGGAGGGCTTACCATCTG
GCCCCAGTGCTGCAATGATACCGCGAGATCCACGCTCACCGGCTCCAGATTTATCAGCAATAAACCAGCC
AGCCGGAAGGGCCGAGCGCAGAAGTGGTCCTGCAACTTTATCCGCCTCCATCCAGTCTATTAATTGTTGC
CGGGAAGCTAGAGTAAGTAGTTCGCCAGTTAATAGTTTGCGCAACGTTGTTGCCATTGCTACAGGCATCG
TGGTGTCACGCTCGTCGTTTGGTATGGCTTCATTCAGCTCCGGTTCCCAACGATCAAGGCGAGTTACATG
ATCCCCCATGTTGTGCAAAAAAGCGGTTAGCTCCTTCGGTCCTCCGATCGTTGTCAGAAGTAAGTTGGCC
GCAGTGTTATCACTCATGGTTATGGCAGCACTGCATAATTCTCTTACTGTCATGCCATCCGTAAGATGCT
TTTCTGTGACTGGTGAGTACTCAACCAAGTCATTCTGAGAATAGTGTATGCGGCGACCGAGTTGCTCTTG
CCCGGCGTCAATACGGGATAATACCGCGCCACATAGCAGAACTTTAAAAGTGCTCATCATTGGAAAACGT
TCTTCGGGGCGAAAACTCTCAAGGATCTTACCGCTGTTGAGATCCAGTTCGATGTAACCCACTCGTGCAC
CCAACTGATCTTCAGCATCTTTTACTTTCACCAGCGTTTCTGGGTGAGCAAAAACAGGAAGGCAAAATGC
CGCAAAAAAGGGAATAAGGGCGACACGGAAATGTTGAATACTCATACTCTTCCTTTTTCAATATTATTGA
AGCATTTATCAGGGTTATTGTCTCATGAGCGGATACATATTTGAATGTATTTAGAAAAATAAACAAATAG
GGGTTCCGCGCACATTTCCCCGAAAAGTGCCACCTGACGTCTAAGAAACCATTATTATCATGACATTAAC
CTATAAAAATAGGCGTATCACGAGGCCCTTTCGTC
